Addgene plasmid #169074: mScarlet-Rab9a
Purpose: Express human Rab9a in mammalian cells
Depositing lab: Gia Voeltz. Depositing organization: University of Colorado, Boulder. Publication: Reticulon-3 Promotes Endosome Maturation at ER Membrane Contact Sites. Wu H, Voeltz GK. Dev Cell. 2021 Jan 11;56(1):52-66.e7. doi: 10.1016/j.devcel.2020.12.014. PubMed 33434526.
Backbone
  Vector backbone: mScarlet-C1
  Backbone size w/o insert (bp): 4710
  Total vector size (bp): 5277
  Vector type: Mammalian Expression
  Selectable markers: Neomycin (select with G418)
Growth in bacteria
  Bacterial resistance: Kanamycin, 50 μg/mL
  Growth temperature: 37°C
  Growth strain: DH5alpha
  Copy number: High Copy
Gene/Insert
  Gene/Insert name: Rab9a
  Species: H. sapiens (human)
  Insert size (bp): 610
  GenBank ID: NM_004251.5
  Entrez Gene: RAB9A (a.k.a. RAB9)
  Promoter: CMV
  Tag / fusion protein: mScarlet (N terminal on backbone)
  Cloning method: Restriction Enzyme; 5′ cloning site XhoI (not destroyed); 3′ cloning site BamHI (not destroyed)
  Sequencing primers: 5′ CGCAAATGGGCGGTAGGCGTG; 3′ CAAATGTGGTATGGCTGATT
Terms and licenses: Academic/Nonprofit Terms; Industry Terms: Not Available to Industry
How to cite: mScarlet-Rab9a was a gift from Gia Voeltz (Addgene plasmid # 169074 ; http://n2t.net/addgene:169074 ; RRID:Addgene_169074)
