[The description below was written by a language model from this plasmid's Addgene catalogue record and pLannotate feature annotations shown in this document.]
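Description:
mScarlet-Rab9a is a 5,277 bp mammalian expression plasmid built on the mScarlet-C1 backbone, a C1-style fusion vector in which the gene of interest is placed downstream of a fluorescent protein. It replicates in E. coli at high copy from a ColE1/pUC-type origin and also carries an f1 phage origin. A single NeoR/KanR cassette (Tn5 aminoglycoside phosphotransferase) provides both selections. A bacterial bla-type promoter drives it for kanamycin resistance in E. coli, and the SV40 enhancer/early promoter drives it for G418 selection in mammalian cells, with an HSV TK polyadenylation signal terminating the transcript. Several short annotations (fragments of RSF ori, ble, bGH poly(A) and SV40 large T antigen) appear to be partial matches within backbone sequence rather than functional elements.

The payload is a single transcription unit. The human cytomegalovirus immediate-early enhancer and promoter drive an open reading frame that begins with mScarlet, a constitutively fluorescent red protein. The frame continues through a short remnant of the multiple cloning site that acts as a linker, then into human RAB9A, and the transcript ends at the SV40 poly(A) signal. The Rab9a insert of roughly 600 bp was cloned between XhoI and BamHI sites, both of which were retained. Putting the tag at the N terminus leaves the C terminus of the Rab free, which generally matters for Rab GTPases because they are lipid-modified there for membrane attachment.

RAB9A is a small GTPase involved in protein transport between endosomes and the trans-Golgi network. The stated purpose is expression of human Rab9a in mammalian cells. The red-tagged protein lends itself to imaging Rab9a-positive endosomal compartments by fluorescence microscopy, consistent with the associated study of endosome maturation at ER membrane contact sites.
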