Features (pLannotate 1.2.2; 16 found; start..end, strand, type, name):
      1..30      +  rep_origin     RSF ori (fragment): Plasmids containing the RSF 1030 origin of replication can be propagated in E. coli cells that contain additional plasmids with compatible origins.
     98..401     +  enhancer       CMV enhancer: human cytomegalovirus immediate early enhancer
    402..605     +  promoter       CMV promoter: human cytomegalovirus (CMV) immediate early promoter
    650..1345    +  CDS            mScarlet: mScarlet is a basic (constitutively fluorescent) red fluorescent protein published in 2016, derived from synthetic construct. It has moderate acid sensitivity.
   1346..1366    +  misc_feature   MCS (fragment): multiple cloning site
   1367..1969    +  CDS            RAB9A: RAB9A_HUMAN - Also known as RAB9. Experimental evidence at protein level: Swiss-Prot protein existence level 1. Involved in the transport of proteins between the endosomes and the trans Golgi network. Involved in the recruitment of SGSM2 to melanosomes and is required for the proper trafficking of melanogenic enzymes TYR, TYRP1 and DCT/TYRP2 to melanosomes in melanocytes. From Homo sapiens (Human).
   1995..2079    +  CDS            large T antigen (fragment): large T antigen from SV40 (simian virus 40)
   2102..2223    +  polyA_signal   SV40 poly(A) signal: SV40 polyadenylation signal
   2257..2685    -  rep_origin     f1 ori (sequence partly withheld): f1 bacteriophage origin of replication; arrow indicates direction of (+) strand synthesis
   2712..2816    +  promoter       AmpR promoter: bla
   2818..3175    +  promoter       SV40 promoter: SV40 enhancer and early promoter
   3210..4004    +  CDS            NeoR/KanR: aminoglycoside phosphotransferase from Tn5; aph(3')-II (or nptII); confers resistance to neomycin, kanamycin, and G418 (Geneticin®)
   4025..4177    +  CDS            ble (fragment): BLE_KLEPN - Experimental evidence at protein level: Swiss-Prot protein existence level 1. Binding protein with a strong affinity to the bleomycin family of antibiotics. Binds to CL990; an antimitotic-antibiotic compound. From Klebsiella pneumoniae.
   4236..4283    +  polyA_signal   HSV TK poly(A) signal: herpes simplex virus thymidine kinase polyadenylation signal (Cole and Stacy, 1985)
   4374..4390    -  polyA_signal   bGH poly(A) signal (fragment): bovine growth hormone polyadenylation signal
   4612..5200    +  rep_origin     ori: high-copy-number ColE1/pMB1/pBR322/pUC origin of replication
>Addgene plasmid #169074 | mScarlet-Rab9a | addgene full sequence | sequence record 338189 | Addgene NGS Result
CCCTGATTCTGTGGATAACCGTATTACCGCCATGCATTAGTTATTAATAGTAATCAATTACGGGGTCATT
AGTTCATAGCCCATATATGGAGTTCCGCGTTACATAACTTACGGTAAATGGCCCGCCTGGCTGACCGCCC
AACGACCCCCGCCCATTGACGTCAATAATGACGTATGTTCCCATAGTAACGCCAATAGGGACTTTCCATT
GACGTCAATGGGTGGAGTATTTACGGTAAACTGCCCACTTGGCAGTACATCAAGTGTATCATATGCCAAG
TACGCCCCCTATTGACGTCAATGACGGTAAATGGCCCGCCTGGCATTATGCCCAGTACATGACCTTATGG
GACTTTCCTACTTGGCAGTACATCTACGTATTAGTCATCGCTATTACCATGGTGATGCGGTTTTGGCAGT
ACATCAATGGGCGTGGATAGCGGTTTGACTCACGGGGATTTCCAAGTCTCCACCCCATTGACGTCAATGG
GAGTTTGTTTTGGCACCAAAATCAACGGGACTTTCCAAAATGTCGTAACAACTCCGCCCCATTGACGCAA
ATGGGCGGTAGGCGTGTACGGTGGGAGGTCTATATAAGCAGAGCTGGTTTAGTGAACCGTCAGATCCGCT
AGCGCTACCGGTCGCCACCATGGTGAGCAAGGGCGAGGCAGTGATCAAGGAGTTCATGCGGTTCAAGGTG
CACATGGAGGGCTCCATGAACGGCCACGAGTTCGAGATCGAGGGCGAGGGCGAGGGCCGCCCCTACGAGG
GCACCCAGACCGCCAAGCTGAAGGTGACCAAGGGTGGCCCCCTGCCCTTCTCCTGGGACATCCTGTCCCC
TCAGTTCATGTACGGCTCCAGGGCCTTCACCAAGCACCCCGCCGACATCCCCGACTACTATAAGCAGTCC
TTCCCCGAGGGCTTCAAGTGGGAGCGCGTGATGAACTTCGAGGACGGCGGCGCCGTGACCGTGACCCAGG
ACACCTCCCTGGAGGACGGCACCCTGATCTACAAGGTGAAGCTCCGCGGCACCAACTTCCCTCCTGACGG
CCCCGTAATGCAGAAGAAGACAATGGGCTGGGAAGCGTCCACCGAGCGGTTGTACCCCGAGGACGGCGTG
CTGAAGGGCGACATTAAGATGGCCCTGCGCCTGAAGGACGGCGGCCGCTACCTGGCGGACTTCAAGACCA
CCTACAAGGCCAAGAAGCCCGTGCAGATGCCCGGCGCCTACAACGTCGACCGCAAGTTGGACATCACCTC
CCACAACGAGGACTACACCGTGGTGGAACAGTACGAACGCTCCGAGGGCCGCCACTCCACCGGCGGCATG
GACGAGCTGTACAAGTCCGGACTCAGATCTCGAGCTATGGCAGGAAAATCATCACTTTTTAAAGTAATTC
TCCTTGGAGATGGTGGAGTTGGGAAGAGTTCACTTATGAACAGATATGTAACTAATAAGTTTGATACCCA
GCTCTTCCATACAATAGGTGTGGAATTTTTAAATAAAGATTTGGAAGTGGATGGACATTTTGTTACCATG
CAGATTTGGGACACGGCAGGTCAGGAGCGATTCCGAAGCCTGAGGACACCATTTTACAGAGGTTCTGACT
GCTGCCTGCTTACTTTTAGTGTCGATGATTCACAAAGCTTCCAGAACTTAAGTAACTGGAAGAAAGAATT
CATATATTATGCAGATGTGAAAGAGCCTGAGAGCTTTCCTTTTGTGATTCTGGGTAACAAGATTGACATA
AGCGAACGGCAGGTGTCTACAGAAGAAGCCCAAGCTTGGTGCAGGGACAACGGCGACTATCCTTATTTTG
AAACAAGTGCAAAAGATGCCACAAATGTGGCAGCAGCCTTTGAGGAAGCGGTTCGAAGAGTTCTTGCTAC
CGAGGATAGGTCAGATCATTTGATTCAGACAGACACAGTCAATCTTCACCGAAAGCCCAAGCCTAGCTCA
TCTTGCTGTTGAGGATCCACCGGATCTAGATAACTGATCATAATCAGCCATACCACATTTGTAGAGGTTT
TACTTGCTTTAAAAAACCTCCCACACCTCCCCCTGAACCTGAAACATAAAATGAATGCAATTGTTGTTGT
TAACTTGTTTATTGCAGCTTATAATGGTTACAAATAAAGCAATAGCATCACAAATTTCACAAATAAAGCA
TTTTTTTCACTGCATTCTAGTTGTGGTTTGTCCAAACTCATCAATGTATCTTAAGGCGTAAATTGTAAGC
GTTAATATTTTGTTAAAATTCGCGTTAAATTTTTGTTAAATCAGCTCATTTTTTAACCAATAGGCCGAAA
TCGGCAAAATCCCTTATAAATCAAAAGAATAGACCGAGATAGGGT
[37 nt withheld, positions 2356-2392]
AAAGAACGTGGACTCCAACGTCAAAGG
[49 nt withheld, positions 2420-2468]
T
[91 nt withheld, positions 2470-2560]
G
[124 nt withheld, positions 2562-2685]
CAGGTGGCACTTTTCGGGGAAATGTGCGCGGAACCCCTATTTGTTTATTTTTCTAAATACATTCAAATAT
GTATCCGCTCATGAGACAATAACCCTGATAAATGCTTCAATAATATTGAAAAAGGAAGAGTCCTGAGGCG
GAAAGAACCAGCTGTGGAATGTGTGTCAGTTAGGGTGTGGAAAGTCCCCAGGCTCCCCAGCAGGCAGAAG
TATGCAAAGCATGCATCTCAATTAGTCAGCAACCAGGTGTGGAAAGTCCCCAGGCTCCCCAGCAGGCAGA
AGTATGCAAAGCATGCATCTCAATTAGTCAGCAACCATAGTCCCGCCCCTAACTCCGCCCATCCCGCCCC
TAACTCCGCCCAGTTCCGCCCATTCTCCGCCCCATGGCTGACTAATTTTTTTTATTTATGCAGAGGCCGA
GGCCGCCTCGGCCTCTGAGCTATTCCAGAAGTAGTGAGGAGGCTTTTTTGGAGGCCTAGGCTTTTGCAAA
GATCGATCAAGAGACAGGATGAGGATCGTTTCGCATGATTGAACAAGATGGATTGCACGCAGGTTCTCCG
GCCGCTTGGGTGGAGAGGCTATTCGGCTATGACTGGGCACAACAGACAATCGGCTGCTCTGATGCCGCCG
TGTTCCGGCTGTCAGCGCAGGGGCGCCCGGTTCTTTTTGTCAAGACCGACCTGTCCGGTGCCCTGAATGA
ACTGCAAGACGAGGCAGCGCGGCTATCGTGGCTGGCCACGACGGGCGTTCCTTGCGCAGCTGTGCTCGAC
GTTGTCACTGAAGCGGGAAGGGACTGGCTGCTATTGGGCGAAGTGCCGGGGCAGGATCTCCTGTCATCTC
ACCTTGCTCCTGCCGAGAAAGTATCCATCATGGCTGATGCAATGCGGCGGCTGCATACGCTTGATCCGGC
TACCTGCCCATTCGACCACCAAGCGAAACATCGCATCGAGCGAGCACGTACTCGGATGGAAGCCGGTCTT
GTCGATCAGGATGATCTGGACGAAGAGCATCAGGGGCTCGCGCCAGCCGAACTGTTCGCCAGGCTCAAGG
CGAGCATGCCCGACGGCGAGGATCTCGTCGTGACCCATGGCGATGCCTGCTTGCCGAATATCATGGTGGA
AAATGGCCGCTTTTCTGGATTCATCGACTGTGGCCGGCTGGGTGTGGCGGACCGCTATCAGGACATAGCG
TTGGCTACCCGTGATATTGCTGAAGAGCTTGGCGGCGAATGGGCTGACCGCTTCCTCGTGCTTTACGGTA
TCGCCGCTCCCGATTCGCAGCGCATCGCCTTCTATCGCCTTCTTGACGAGTTCTTCTGAGCGGGACTCTG
GGGTTCGAAATGACCGACCAAGCGACGCCCAACCTGCCATCACGAGATTTCGATTCCACCGCCGCCTTCT
ATGAAAGGTTGGGCTTCGGAATCGTTTTCCGGGACGCCGGCTGGATGATCCTCCAGCGCGGGGATCTCAT
GCTGGAGTTCTTCGCCCACCCTAGGGGGAGGCTAACTGAAACACGGAAGGAGACAATACCGGAAGGAACC
CGCGCTATGACGGCAATAAAAAGACAGAATAAAACGCACGGTGTTGGGTCGTTTGTTCATAAACGCGGGG
TTCGGTCCCAGGGCTGGCACTCTGTCGATACCCCACCGAGACCCCATTGGGGCCAATACGCCCGCGTTTC
TTCCTTTTCCCCACCCCACCCCCCAAGTTCGGGTGAAGGCCCAGGGCTCGCAGCCAACGTCGGGGCGGCA
GGCCCTGCCATAGCCTCAGGTTACTCATATATACTTTAGATTGATTTAAAACTTCATTTTTAATTTAAAA
GGATCTAGGTGAAGATCCTTTTTGATAATCTCATGACCAAAATCCCTTAACGTGAGTTTTCGTTCCACTG
AGCGTCAGACCCCGTAGAAAAGATCAAAGGATCTTCTTGAGATCCTTTTTTTCTGCGCGTAATCTGCTGC
TTGCAAACAAAAAAACCACCGCTACCAGCGGTGGTTTGTTTGCCGGATCAAGAGCTACCAACTCTTTTTC
CGAAGGTAACTGGCTTCAGCAGAGCGCAGATACCAAATACTGTTCTTCTAGTGTAGCCGTAGTTAGGCCA
CCACTTCAAGAACTCTGTAGCACCGCCTACATACCTCGCTCTGCTAATCCTGTTACCAGTGGCTGCTGCC
AGTGGCGATAAGTCGTGTCTTACCGGGTTGGACTCAAGACGATAGTTACCGGATAAGGCGCAGCGGTCGG
GCTGAACGGGGGGTTCGTGCACACAGCCCAGCTTGGAGCGAACGACCTACACCGAACTGAGATACCTACA
GCGTGAGCTATGAGAAAGCGCCACGCTTCCCGAAGGGAGAAAGGCGGACAGGTATCCGGTAAGCGGCAGG
GTCGGAACAGGAGAGCGCACGAGGGAGCTTCCAGGGGGAAACGCCTGGTATCTTTATAGTCCTGTCGGGT
TTCGCCACCTCTGACTTGAGCGTCGATTTTTGTGATGCTCGTCAGGGGGGCGGAGCCTATGGAAAAACGC
CAGCAACGCGGCCTTTTTACGGTTCCTGGCCTTTTGCTGGCCTTTTGCTCACATGTTCTTTCCTGCGTTA
TC
